Addgene plasmid #77760: POMK gRNA (BRDN0001146669)
Purpose: 3rd generation lentiviral gRNA plasmid targeting human POMK
Depositing lab: John Doench & David Root. Depositing organization: Broad Institute. Publication: Optimized sgRNA design to maximize activity and minimize off-target effects of CRISPR-Cas9. Doench JG, Fusi N, Sullender M, Hegde M, Vaimberg EW, Donovan KF, Smith I, Tothova Z, Wilen C, Orchard R, Virgin HW, Listgarten J, Root DE. Nat Biotechnol. 2016 Jan 18. doi: 10.1038/nbt.3437. PubMed 26780180.
Backbone
  Vector backbone: lentiGuide-Puro
  Backbone manufacturer: Zhang Lab (Addgene plasmid # 52963)
  Vector type: Mammalian Expression, Lentiviral, CRISPR
  Selectable markers: Puromycin
Growth in bacteria
  Bacterial resistance: Ampicillin, 100 μg/mL
  Growth temperature: 37°C
  Growth strain: DH5alpha
  Copy number: High Copy
Gene/Insert
  Gene/Insert name: POMK (alt names: POMK; NM_001277971.1)
  gRNA/shRNA sequence: GTTGCTTGTTAGCAGATACT
  Species: H. sapiens (human)
  Entrez Gene: POMK (a.k.a. MDDGA12, MDDGC12, SGK196)
  Promoter: hU6
  Cloning method: Unknown
  Sequencing primers: 5′ U6-F; 3′ pS2-R
Terms and licenses: Academic/Nonprofit Terms; Industry Terms: Not Available to Industry
Depositor comments: The gRNA was designed to target the following Genbank reference sequence(s): NM_001277971.1,NM_032237.4. Note that this plasmid does NOT contain Cas9. It should be used in conjunction with lentiCas9-Blast (Addgene #52962) or otherwise with cell lines already expressing Cas9. Browse the full kinome gRNA library at http://www.addgene.org/pooled-library/broadgpp-human-kinome/ or visit http://www.broadinstitute.org/rnai/public/ for detailed protocols and information.
How to cite: POMK gRNA (BRDN0001146669) was a gift from John Doench & David Root (Addgene plasmid # 77760 ; http://n2t.net/addgene:77760 ; RRID:Addgene_77760)
