[The description below was written by a language model from this plasmid's Addgene catalogue record and pLannotate feature annotations shown in this document.]
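Description:
POMK gRNA (BRDN0001146669) is a third-generation lentiviral single-guide RNA plasmid built on the lentiGuide-Puro backbone and designed to target human POMK (also known as SGK196), a protein kinase gene. It is one member of a human kinome gRNA collection. In bacteria the 8.3 kb plasmid is maintained at high copy through a ColE1/pUC-type origin and selected with ampicillin via the β-lactamase gene; an f1 origin and remnants of a lac/T7/T3 cloning region are also annotated in the backbone.

The lentiviral transfer cassette begins with an RSV promoter fused to a truncated HIV-1 5' LTR, which drives Tat-independent genomic RNA production in packaging cells. This is followed by the Ψ packaging signal with a partial gag region and the Rev response element for nuclear export of the unspliced genome. Within the proviral region, a human U6 RNA polymerase III promoter transcribes the POMK-specific spacer joined to the Streptococcus pyogenes Cas9 guide scaffold. A cPPT/CTS element, which aids nuclear import of the viral genome, follows. Next, an EF-1α core promoter with its intron A expresses puromycin N-acetyltransferase so that transduced mammalian cells can be selected with puromycin. A WPRE enhances transcript stability and expression, and a self-inactivating ΔU3 3' LTR closes the provirus, with an SV40 polyadenylation signal and SV40 origin lying downstream.

The plasmid does not encode Cas9, so it is intended for use alongside a separate Cas9 lentivector or in cells that already express Cas9, typically to knock out POMK.
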