Features (pLannotate 1.2.2; 29 found; start..end, strand, type, name):
     14..80      +  CDS            small t antigen (fragment): SV40 (simian virus 40) small t antigen
    106..317     +  promoter       EF-1α core promoter: core promoter for human elongation factor EF-1α
    318..1256    +  intron         EF-1α intron A: intron upstream of the start codon of human EF-1α
   1278..1877    +  CDS            PuroR (fragment): puromycin N-acetyltransferase; pac from Streptomyces; confers resistance to puromycin
   1893..2481    +  misc_feature   WPRE: woodchuck hepatitis virus posttranscriptional regulatory element
   2532..2551    +  misc_feature   cPPT/CTS (fragment): central polypurine tract and central termination sequence of HIV-1
   2553..2786    +  LTR            3' LTR (ΔU3): self-inactivating 3' long terminal repeat (LTR) from HIV-1
   2864..2985    +  polyA_signal   SV40 poly(A) signal: SV40 polyadenylation signal
   3025..3160    +  rep_origin     SV40 ori: SV40 origin of replication
   3181..3199    -  promoter       T7 promoter: promoter for bacteriophage T7 RNA polymerase
   3207..3362    +  CDS            lacZα (fragment): LacZα fragment of β-galactosidase; lacZ fragment
   3367..3795    +  rep_origin     f1 ori (sequence partly withheld): f1 bacteriophage origin of replication; arrow indicates direction of (+) strand synthesis
   3848..3952    +  promoter       AmpR promoter: bla
   3953..4813    +  CDS            AmpR: β-lactamase; bla; confers resistance to ampicillin, carbenicillin, and related antibiotics
   4984..5572    +  rep_origin     ori: high-copy-number ColE1/pMB1/pBR322/pUC origin of replication
   5755..5847    +  CDS            lacI (fragment): lac repressor; lacI; The lac repressor binds to the lac operator to inhibit transcription in E. coli. This inhibition can be relieved by adding lactose or isopropyl-β-D-thiogalactopyranoside (IPTG).
   5860..5881    +  protein_bind   CAP binding site: CAP binding activates transcription in the presence of cAMP. E. coli catabolite activator protein
   5896..5926    +  promoter       lac promoter: promoter for the E. coli lac operon
   5934..5950    +  protein_bind   lac operator: The lac repressor binds to the lac operator to inhibit transcription in E. coli. This inhibition can be relieved by adding lactose or isopropyl-β-D-thiogalactopyranoside (IPTG). lac repressor encoded by lacI
   5995..6013    +  promoter       T3 promoter: promoter for bacteriophage T3 RNA polymerase
   6041..6267    +  promoter       RSV promoter: Rous sarcoma virus enhancer/promoter
   6268..6448    +  LTR            5' LTR (truncated): truncated 5' long terminal repeat (LTR) from HIV-1
   6495..6620    +  misc_feature   HIV-1 Ψ: packaging signal of human immunodeficiency virus type 1
   6604..6967    +  CDS            HIV-1 gag (fragment): gag protein from human immunodeficiency virus 1; gag
   7113..7346    +  misc_feature   RRE: The Rev response element (RRE) of HIV-1 allows for Rev-dependent mRNA export from the nucleus to the cytoplasm.
   7723..7749    +  CDS            Rev (fragment): human immunodeficiency virus 1 (HIV-1) Rev protein; rev; enhances nuclear export of unspliced and incompletely spliced viral mRNAs
   7753..7993    +  promoter       U6 promoter: RNA polymerase III promoter for human U6 snRNA
   8023..8098    +  misc_RNA       gRNA scaffold: guide RNA scaffold for the Streptococcus pyogenes CRISPR/Cas9 system
   8154..8271    +  misc_feature   cPPT/CTS: central polypurine tract and central termination sequence of HIV-1
>Addgene plasmid #77760 | POMK gRNA (BRDN0001146669) | addgene full sequence | sequence record 188366 | Addgene Assembled Sequence
CCCGGGTGCAAAGATGGATAAAGTTTTAAACAGAGAGGAATCTTTGCAGCTAATGGACCTTCTAGGTCTT
GAAAGGAGTGGGAATTGGCTCCGGTGCCCGTCAGTGGGCAGAGCGCACATCGCCCACAGTCCCCGAGAAG
TTGGGGGGAGGGGTCGGCAATTGATCCGGTGCCTAGAGAAGGTGGCGCGGGGTAAACTGGGAAAGTGATG
TCGTGTACTGGCTCCGCCTTTTTCCCGAGGGTGGGGGAGAACCGTATATAAGTGCAGTAGTCGCCGTGAA
CGTTCTTTTTCGCAACGGGTTTGCCGCCAGAACACAGGTAAGTGCCGTGTGTGGTTCCCGCGGGCCTGGC
CTCTTTACGGGTTATGGCCCTTGCGTGCCTTGAATTACTTCCACCTGGCTGCAGTACGTGATTCTTGATC
CCGAGCTTCGGGTTGGAAGTGGGTGGGAGAGTTCGAGGCCTTGCGCTTAAGGAGCCCCTTCGCCTCGTGC
TTGAGTTGAGGCCTGGCCTGGGCGCTGGGGCCGCCGCGTGCGAATCTGGTGGCACCTTCGCGCCTGTCTC
GCTGCTTTCGATAAGTCTCTAGCCATTTAAAATTTTTGATGACCTGCTGCGACGCTTTTTTTCTGGCAAG
ATAGTCTTGTAAATGCGGGCCAAGATCTGCACACTGGTATTTCGGTTTTTGGGGCCGCGGGCGGCGACGG
GGCCCGTGCGTCCCAGCGCACATGTTCGGCGAGGCGGGGCCTGCGAGCGCGGCCACCGAGAATCGGACGG
GGGTAGTCTCAAGCTGGCCGGCCTGCTCTGGTGCCTGGCCTCGCGCCGCCGTGTATCGCCCCGCCCTGGG
CGGCAAGGCTGGCCCGGTCGGCACCAGTTGCGTGAGCGGAAAGATGGCCGCTTCCCGGCCCTGCTGCAGG
GAGCTCAAAATGGAGGACGCGGCGCTCGGGAGAGCGGGCGGGTGAGTCACCCACACAAAGGAAAAGGGCC
TTTCCGTCCTCAGCCGTCGCTTCATGTGACTCCACGGAGTACCGGGCGCCGTCCAGGCACCTCGATTAGT
TCTCGAGCTTTTGGAGTACGTCGTCTTTAGGTTGGGGGGAGGGGTTTTATGCGATGGAGTTTCCCCACAC
TGAGTGGGTGGAGACTGAAGTTAGGCCAGCTTGGCACTTGATGTAATTCTCCTTGGAATTTGCCCTTTTT
GAGTTTGGATCTTGGTTCATTCTCAAGCCTCAGACAGTGGTTCAAAGTTTTTTTCTTCCATTTCAGGTGT
CGTGACGTACGGCCACCATGACCGAGTACAAGCCCACGGTGCGCCTCGCCACCCGCGACGACGTCCCCAG
GGCCGTACGCACCCTCGCCGCCGCGTTCGCCGACTACCCCGCCACGCGCCACACCGTCGATCCGGACCGC
CACATCGAGCGGGTCACCGAGCTGCAAGAACTCTTCCTCACGCGCGTCGGGCTCGACATCGGCAAGGTGT
GGGTCGCGGACGACGGCGCCGCCGTGGCGGTCTGGACCACGCCGGAGAGCGTCGAAGCGGGGGCGGTGTT
CGCCGAGATCGGCCCGCGCATGGCCGAGTTGAGCGGTTCCCGGCTGGCCGCGCAGCAACAGATGGAAGGC
CTCCTGGCGCCGCACCGGCCCAAGGAGCCCGCGTGGTTCCTGGCCACCGTCGGAGTCTCGCCCGACCACC
AGGGCAAGGGTCTGGGCAGCGCCGTCGTGCTCCCCGGAGTGGAGGCGGCCGAGCGCGCCGGGGTGCCCGC
CTTCCTGGAGACCTCCGCGCCCCGCAACCTCCCCTTCTACGAGCGGCTCGGCTTCACCGTCACCGCCGAC
GTCGAGGTGCCCGAAGGACCGCGCACCTGGTGCATGACCCGCAAGCCCGGTGCCTGAACGCGTTAAGTCG
ACAATCAACCTCTGGATTACAAAATTTGTGAAAGATTGACTGGTATTCTTAACTATGTTGCTCCTTTTAC
GCTATGTGGATACGCTGCTTTAATGCCTTTGTATCATGCTATTGCTTCCCGTATGGCTTTCATTTTCTCC
TCCTTGTATAAATCCTGGTTGCTGTCTCTTTATGAGGAGTTGTGGCCCGTTGTCAGGCAACGTGGCGTGG
TGTGCACTGTGTTTGCTGACGCAACCCCCACTGGTTGGGGCATTGCCACCACCTGTCAGCTCCTTTCCGG
GACTTTCGCTTTCCCCCTCCCTATTGCCACGGCGGAACTCATCGCCGCCTGCCTTGCCCGCTGCTGGACA
GGGGCTCGGCTGTTGGGCACTGACAATTCCGTGGTGTTGTCGGGGAAATCATCGTCCTTTCCTTGGCTGC
TCGCCTGTGTTGCCACCTGGATTCTGCGCGGGACGTCCTTCTGCTACGTCCCTTCGGCCCTCAATCCAGC
GGACCTTCCTTCCCGCGGCCTGCTGCCGGCTCTGCGGCCTCTTCCGCGTCTTCGCCTTCGCCCTCAGACG
AGTCGGATCTCCCTTTGGGCCGCCTCCCCGCGTCGACTTTAAGACCAATGACTTACAAGGCAGCTGTAGA
TCTTAGCCACTTTTTAAAAGAAAAGGGGGGACTGGAAGGGCTAATTCACTCCCAACGAAGACAAGATCTG
CTTTTTGCTTGTACTGGGTCTCTCTGGTTAGACCAGATCTGAGCCTGGGAGCTCTCTGGCTAACTAGGGA
ACCCACTGCTTAAGCCTCAATAAAGCTTGCCTTGAGTGCTTCAAGTAGTGTGTGCCCGTCTGTTGTGTGA
CTCTGGTAACTAGAGATCCCTCAGACCCTTTTAGTCAGTGTGGAAAATCTCTAGCAGTACGTATAGTAGT
TCATGTCATCTTATTATTCAGTATTTATAACTTGCAAAGAAATGAATATCAGAGAGTGAGAGGAACTTGT
TTATTGCAGCTTATAATGGTTACAAATAAAGCAATAGCATCACAAATTTCACAAATAAAGCATTTTTTTC
ACTGCATTCTAGTTGTGGTTTGTCCAAACTCATCAATGTATCTTATCATGTCTGGCTCTAGCTATCCCGC
CCCTAACTCCGCCCATCCCGCCCCTAACTCCGCCCAGTTCCGCCCATTCTCCGCCCCATGGCTGACTAAT
TTTTTTTATTTATGCAGAGGCCGAGGCCGCCTCGGCCTCTGAGCTATTCCAGAAGTAGTGAGGAGGCTTT
TTTGGAGGCCTAGGGACGTACCCAATTCGCCCTATAGTGAGTCGTATTACGCGCGCTCACTGGCCGTCGT
TTTACAACGTCGTGACTGGGAAAACCCTGGCGTTACCCAACTTAATCGCCTTGCAGCACATCCCCCTTTC
GCCAGCTGGCGTAATAGCGAAGAGGCCCGCACCGATCGCCCTTCCCAACAGTTGCGCAGCCTGAATGGCG
AATGGG
[124 nt withheld, positions 3367-3490]
C
[91 nt withheld, positions 3492-3582]
A
[49 nt withheld, positions 3584-3632]
CCTTTGACGTTGGAGTCCACGTTCTTT
[37 nt withheld, positions 3660-3696]
ACCCTATCTCGGTCTATTCTTTTGATTTATAAGGGATTTTGCCGATTTCGGCCTATTGGTTAAAAAATGA
GCTGATTTAACAAAAATTTAACGCGAATTTTAACAAAATATTAACGCTTACAATTTAGGTGGCACTTTTC
GGGGAAATGTGCGCGGAACCCCTATTTGTTTATTTTTCTAAATACATTCAAATATGTATCCGCTCATGAG
ACAATAACCCTGATAAATGCTTCAATAATATTGAAAAAGGAAGAGTATGAGTATTCAACATTTCCGTGTC
GCCCTTATTCCCTTTTTTGCGGCATTTTGCCTTCCTGTTTTTGCTCACCCAGAAACGCTGGTGAAAGTAA
AAGATGCTGAAGATCAGTTGGGTGCACGAGTGGGTTACATCGAACTGGATCTCAACAGCGGTAAGATCCT
TGAGAGTTTTCGCCCCGAAGAACGTTTTCCAATGATGAGCACTTTTAAAGTTCTGCTATGTGGCGCGGTA
TTATCCCGTATTGACGCCGGGCAAGAGCAACTCGGTCGCCGCATACACTATTCTCAGAATGACTTGGTTG
AGTACTCACCAGTCACAGAAAAGCATCTTACGGATGGCATGACAGTAAGAGAATTATGCAGTGCTGCCAT
AACCATGAGTGATAACACTGCGGCCAACTTACTTCTGACAACGATCGGAGGACCGAAGGAGCTAACCGCT
TTTTTGCACAACATGGGGGATCATGTAACTCGCCTTGATCGTTGGGAACCGGAGCTGAATGAAGCCATAC
CAAACGACGAGCGTGACACCACGATGCCTGTAGCAATGGCAACAACGTTGCGCAAACTATTAACTGGCGA
ACTACTTACTCTAGCTTCCCGGCAACAATTAATAGACTGGATGGAGGCGGATAAAGTTGCAGGACCACTT
CTGCGCTCGGCCCTTCCGGCTGGCTGGTTTATTGCTGATAAATCTGGAGCCGGTGAGCGTGGGTCTCGCG
GTATCATTGCAGCACTGGGGCCAGATGGTAAGCCCTCCCGTATCGTAGTTATCTACACGACGGGGAGTCA
GGCAACTATGGATGAACGAAATAGACAGATCGCTGAGATAGGTGCCTCACTGATTAAGCATTGGTAACTG
TCAGACCAAGTTTACTCATATATACTTTAGATTGATTTAAAACTTCATTTTTAATTTAAAAGGATCTAGG
TGAAGATCCTTTTTGATAATCTCATGACCAAAATCCCTTAACGTGAGTTTTCGTTCCACTGAGCGTCAGA
CCCCGTAGAAAAGATCAAAGGATCTTCTTGAGATCCTTTTTTTCTGCGCGTAATCTGCTGCTTGCAAACA
AAAAAACCACCGCTACCAGCGGTGGTTTGTTTGCCGGATCAAGAGCTACCAACTCTTTTTCCGAAGGTAA
CTGGCTTCAGCAGAGCGCAGATACCAAATACTGTTCTTCTAGTGTAGCCGTAGTTAGGCCACCACTTCAA
GAACTCTGTAGCACCGCCTACATACCTCGCTCTGCTAATCCTGTTACCAGTGGCTGCTGCCAGTGGCGAT
AAGTCGTGTCTTACCGGGTTGGACTCAAGACGATAGTTACCGGATAAGGCGCAGCGGTCGGGCTGAACGG
GGGGTTCGTGCACACAGCCCAGCTTGGAGCGAACGACCTACACCGAACTGAGATACCTACAGCGTGAGCT
ATGAGAAAGCGCCACGCTTCCCGAAGGGAGAAAGGCGGACAGGTATCCGGTAAGCGGCAGGGTCGGAACA
GGAGAGCGCACGAGGGAGCTTCCAGGGGGAAACGCCTGGTATCTTTATAGTCCTGTCGGGTTTCGCCACC
TCTGACTTGAGCGTCGATTTTTGTGATGCTCGTCAGGGGGGCGGAGCCTATGGAAAAACGCCAGCAACGC
GGCCTTTTTACGGTTCCTGGCCTTTTGCTGGCCTTTTGCTCACATGTTCTTTCCTGCGTTATCCCCTGAT
TCTGTGGATAACCGTATTACCGCCTTTGAGTGAGCTGATACCGCTCGCCGCAGCCGAACGACCGAGCGCA
GCGAGTCAGTGAGCGAGGAAGCGGAAGAGCGCCCAATACGCAAACCGCCTCTCCCCGCGCGTTGGCCGAT
TCATTAATGCAGCTGGCACGACAGGTTTCCCGACTGGAAAGCGGGCAGTGAGCGCAACGCAATTAATGTG
AGTTAGCTCACTCATTAGGCACCCCAGGCTTTACACTTTATGCTTCCGGCTCGTATGTTGTGTGGAATTG
TGAGCGGATAACAATTTCACACAGGAAACAGCTATGACCATGATTACGCCAAGCGCGCAATTAACCCTCA
CTAAAGGGAACAAAAGCTGGAGCTGCAAGCTTAATGTAGTCTTATGCAATACTCTTGTAGTCTTGCAACA
TGGTAACGATGAGTTAGCAACATGCCTTACAAGGAGAGAAAAAGCACCGTGCATGCCGATTGGTGGAAGT
AAGGTGGTACGATCGTGCCTTATTAGGAAGGCAACAGACGGGTCTGACATGGATTGGACGAACCACTGAA
TTGCCGCATTGCAGAGATATTGTATTTAAGTGCCTAGCTCGATACATAAACGGGTCTCTCTGGTTAGACC
AGATCTGAGCCTGGGAGCTCTCTGGCTAACTAGGGAACCCACTGCTTAAGCCTCAATAAAGCTTGCCTTG
AGTGCTTCAAGTAGTGTGTGCCCGTCTGTTGTGTGACTCTGGTAACTAGAGATCCCTCAGACCCTTTTAG
TCAGTGTGGAAAATCTCTAGCAGTGGCGCCCGAACAGGGACTTGAAAGCGAAAGGGAAACCAGAGGAGCT
CTCTCGACGCAGGACTCGGCTTGCTGAAGCGCGCACGGCAAGAGGCGAGGGGCGGCGACTGGTGAGTACG
CCAAAAATTTTGACTAGCGGAGGCTAGAAGGAGAGAGATGGGTGCGAGAGCGTCAGTATTAAGCGGGGGA
GAATTAGATCGCGATGGGAAAAAATTCGGTTAAGGCCAGGGGGAAAGAAAAAATATAAATTAAAACATAT
AGTATGGGCAAGCAGGGAGCTAGAACGATTCGCAGTTAATCCTGGCCTGTTAGAAACATCAGAAGGCTGT
AGACAAATACTGGGACAGCTACAACCATCCCTTCAGACAGGATCAGAAGAACTTAGATCATTATATAATA
CAGTAGCAACCCTCTATTGTGTGCATCAAAGGATAGAGATAAAAGACACCAAGGAAGCTTTAGACAAGAT
AGAGGAAGAGCAAAACAAAAGTAAGACCACCGCACAGCAAGCGGCCGCTGATCTTCAGACCTGGAGGAGG
AGATATGAGGGACAATTGGAGAAGTGAATTATATAAATATAAAGTAGTAAAAATTGAACCATTAGGAGTA
GCACCCACCAAGGCAAAGAGAAGAGTGGTGCAGAGAGAAAAAAGAGCAGTGGGAATAGGAGCTTTGTTCC
TTGGGTTCTTGGGAGCAGCAGGAAGCACTATGGGCGCAGCGTCAATGACGCTGACGGTACAGGCCAGACA
ATTATTGTCTGGTATAGTGCAGCAGCAGAACAATTTGCTGAGGGCTATTGAGGCGCAACAGCATCTGTTG
CAACTCACAGTCTGGGGCATCAAGCAGCTCCAGGCAAGAATCCTGGCTGTGGAAAGATACCTAAAGGATC
AACAGCTCCTGGGGATTTGGGGTTGCTCTGGAAAACTCATTTGCACCACTGCTGTGCCTTGGAATGCTAG
TTGGAGTAATAAATCTCTGGAACAGATTTGGAATCACACGACCTGGATGGAGTGGGACAGAGAAATTAAC
AATTACACAAGCTTAATACACTCCTTAATTGAAGAATCGCAAAACCAGCAAGAAAAGAATGAACAAGAAT
TATTGGAATTAGATAAATGGGCAAGTTTGTGGAATTGGTTTAACATAACAAATTGGCTGTGGTATATAAA
ATTATTCATAATGATAGTAGGAGGCTTGGTAGGTTTAAGAATAGTTTTTGCTGTACTTTCTATAGTGAAT
AGAGTTAGGCAGGGATATTCACCATTATCGTTTCAGACCCACCTCCCAACCCCGAGGGGACCCAGAGAGG
GCCTATTTCCCATGATTCCTTCATATTTGCATATACGATACAAGGCTGTTAGAGAGATAATTAGAATTAA
TTTGACTGTAAACACAAAGATATTAGTACAAAATACGTGACGTAGAAAGTAATAATTTCTTGGGTAGTTT
GCAGTTTTAAAATTATGTTTTAAAATGGACTATCATATGCTTACCGTAACTTGAAAGTATTTCGATTTCT
TGGCTTTATATATCTTGTGGAAAGGACGAAACACCGGTTGCTTGTTAGCAGATACTGTTTTAGAGCTAGA
AATAGCAAGTTAAAATAAGGCTAGTCCGTTATCAACTTGAAAAAGTGGCACCGAGTCGGTGCTTTTTTAA
GCTTGGCGTAACTAGATCTTGAGACAAATGGCAGTATTCATCCACAATTTTAAAAGAAAAGGGGGGATTG
GGGGGTACAGTGCAGGGGAAAGAATAGTAGACATAATAGCAACAGACATACAAACTAAAGAATTACAAAA
ACAAATTACAAAAATTCAAAATTTTCGGGTTTATTACAGGGACAGCAGAGATCCACTTTGGCGCCGGCTC
GAGGGGG
