>Addgene plasmid #77760 | POMK gRNA (BRDN0001146669) | depositor partial sequence | sequence record 145220 | Target Sequence
GTTGCTTGTTAGCAGATACT
