>Addgene plasmid #77760 | POMK gRNA (BRDN0001146669) | addgene partial sequence | sequence record 188365 | hU6-F
TAGAAAGTAATAATTTCTTGGGTAGTTTGCAGTTTTAAAATTATGTTTTAAAATGGACTATCATATGCTT
ACCGTAACTTGAAAGTATTTCGATTTCTTGGCTTTATATATCTTGTGGAAAGGACGAAACACCGGTTGCT
TGTTAGCAGATACTGTTTTAGAGCTAGAAATAGCAAGTTAAAATAAGGCTAGTCCGTTATCAACTTGAAA
AAGTGGCACCGAGTCGGTGCTTTTTTAAGCTTGGCGTAACTAGATCTTGAGACAAATGGCAGTATTCATC
CACAATTTTAAAAGAAAAGGGGGGATTGGGGGGTACAGTGCAGGGGAAAGAATAGTAGACATAATAGCAA
CAGACATACAAACTAAAGAATTACAAAAACAAATTACAAAAATTCAAAATTTTCGGGTTTATTACAGGGA
CAGCAGAGATCCACTTTGGCGCCGGCTCGAGGGGGCCCGGGTGCAAAGATGGATAAAGTTTTAAACAGAG
AGGAATCTTTGCAGCTAATGGACCTTCTAGGTCTTGAAAGGAGTGGGAATTGGCTCCGGTGCCCGTCAGT
GGGCAGAGCG
